Addgene plasmid #14868: pRSET B-CKAR
Depositing lab: Alexandra Newton. Depositing organization: University of California, San Diego (UCSD). Publication: A genetically encoded fluorescent reporter reveals oscillatory phosphorylation by protein kinase C. Violin JD, Zhang J, Tsien RY, Newton AC. J Cell Biol. 2003 Jun 9. 161(5):899-909. 10.1083/jcb.200302125 PubMed 12782683.
Backbone
  Vector backbone: pRSET B
  Backbone manufacturer: Invitrogen
  Backbone size w/o insert (bp): 2900
  Vector type: Bacterial Expression
Growth in bacteria
  Bacterial resistance: Ampicillin, 100 μg/mL
  Growth temperature: 37°C
  Growth strain: DH5alpha
  Copy number: High Copy
Gene/Insert
  Gene/Insert name: C kinase activity reporter (alt name: CFP-FHA2-peptide-YFP)
  Tag / fusion protein: 6xHis/Xpress (N terminal on backbone); CFP (N terminal on insert); YFP (C terminal on insert)
  Cloning method: Restriction Enzyme; 5′ cloning site BamHI (destroyed during cloning); 3′ cloning site XhoI (destroyed during cloning)
  Sequencing primers: 5′ T7
Terms and licenses: Academic/Nonprofit Terms; Industry Terms: Not Available to Industry
Depositor comments: CKAR was amplified to include a 5' BglII site and a 3' SalI site and cloned into pRSETB cut from BamHI to XhoI. Addgene QC NGS analysis identified a N68S discrepancy relative to Genbank ID 1QU5_A.
How to cite: pRSET B-CKAR was a gift from Alexandra Newton (Addgene plasmid # 14868 ; http://n2t.net/addgene:14868 ; RRID:Addgene_14868)
