[The description below was written by a language model from this plasmid's Addgene catalogue record and pLannotate feature annotations shown in this document.]
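Description:
pRSET B-CKAR is a bacterial expression plasmid built on the Invitrogen pRSET B backbone. It carries the C kinase activity reporter (CKAR), a genetically encoded fluorescent sensor of protein kinase C phosphorylation. The sequenced plasmid is about 4.9 kb. It replicates at high copy from a ColE1/pUC-type origin and is selected with ampicillin through the β-lactamase gene. An f1 origin is also present, which allows single-stranded DNA production. Short lacZα, lacI and T7 gene 10B-derived fragments annotated outside the main cassette appear to be backbone remnants rather than functional parts.

Expression is driven by a T7 promoter with the phage gene 10 ribosome binding site and ends at a T7 terminator, so the protein is made in E. coli strains that supply T7 RNA polymerase. The backbone adds an N-terminal leader consisting of a 6xHis tag, the T7 gene 10 leader and the Xpress epitope with its enterokinase cleavage site, which supports affinity purification and detection. The reporter follows in frame as CFP, the FHA2 phosphopeptide-binding domain from yeast Rad53, a substrate peptide (not separately annotated) and EYFP. In a sensor of this design, phosphorylation of the substrate peptide is expected to promote its binding to the FHA2 domain, changing the conformation and therefore the FRET between the cyan and yellow fluorophores.

The insert was amplified with BglII and SalI ends and ligated into BamHI/XhoI-cut vector, which destroyed both sites. Repository sequencing noted an N68S difference relative to a reference FHA2 structure entry. The record does not state a specific use, but the design suits production of recombinant CKAR protein, for example for in vitro characterisation.
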