Features (pLannotate 1.2.2; 16 found; start..end, strand, type, name):
      1..19      +  promoter       T7 promoter: promoter for bacteriophage T7 RNA polymerase
     51..73      +  RBS            RBS: efficient ribosome binding site from bacteriophage T7 gene 10 (Olins and Rangwala, 1989)
     93..113     +  CDS            capTEV™ (fragment): composite tag for in vivo biotinylation, TEV protease cleavage, and 6xHis tagging
    114..146     +  CDS            T7 tag (gene 10 leader): leader peptide from bacteriophage T7 gene 10 promotes efficient translation in E. coli
    150..173     +  CDS            Xpress™ tag: Xpress™ epitope tag, including an enterokinase recognition and cleavage site
    183..899     +  CDS            CFP: cyan variant of GFP mammalian codon-optimized
    909..1385    +  CDS            RAD53 (fragment): RAD53_YEAST - Also known as MEC2, SAD1, SPK1. Experimental evidence at protein level: Swiss-Prot protein existence level 1. Controls S-phase checkpoint as well as G1 and G2 DNA damage checkpoints. Phosphorylates proteins on serine, threonine, and tyrosine. Prevents entry into anaphase and mitotic exit after DNA damage via regulation of the Polo kinase CDC5. Seems to be involved in the phosphorylation of RPH1. From Saccharomyces cerevisiae (strain ATCC 204508 / S288c) (Baker's yeast).
   1458..2174    +  CDS            EYFP: enhanced YFP mammalian codon-optimized
   2226..2275    +  CDS            SET1 (fragment): solubility-enhancement tag derived from T7 phage gene 10B
   2283..2330    +  terminator     T7 terminator: transcription terminator for bacteriophage T7 RNA polymerase
   2356..2422    +  CDS            lacZα (fragment): LacZα fragment of β-galactosidase; lacZ fragment
   2427..2855    +  rep_origin     f1 ori (sequence partly withheld): f1 bacteriophage origin of replication; arrow indicates direction of (+) strand synthesis
   2908..3012    +  promoter       AmpR promoter: bla
   3013..3873    +  CDS            AmpR: β-lactamase; bla; confers resistance to ampicillin, carbenicillin, and related antibiotics
   4044..4632    +  rep_origin     ori: high-copy-number ColE1/pMB1/pBR322/pUC origin of replication
   4815..4868    +  CDS            lacI (fragment): lac repressor; lacI; The lac repressor binds to the lac operator to inhibit transcription in E. coli. This inhibition can be relieved by adding lactose or isopropyl-β-D-thiogalactopyranoside (IPTG).
>Addgene plasmid #14868 | pRSET B-CKAR | addgene full sequence | sequence record 343238 | Addgene NGS Result
TAATACGACTCACTATAGGGAGACCACAACGGTTTCCCTCTAGAAATAATTTTGTTTAACTTTAAGAAGG
AGATATACATATGCGGGGTTCTCATCATCATCATCATCATGGTATGGCTAGCATGACTGGTGGACAGCAA
ATGGGTCGGGATCTGTACGACGATGACGATAAGGATCTCACCATGGTGAGCAAGGGCGAGGAGCTGTTCA
CCGGGGTGGTGCCCATCCTGGTCGAGCTGGACGGCGACGTAAACGGCCACAGGTTCAGCGTGTCCGGCGA
GGGCGAGGGCGATGCCACCTACGGCAAGCTGACCCTGAAGTTCATCTGCACCACCGGCAAGCTGCCCGTG
CCCTGGCCCACCCTCGTGACCACCCTGACCTGGGGCGTGCAGTGCTTCAGCCGCTACCCCGACCACATGA
AGCAGCACGACTTCTTCAAGTCCGCCATGCCCGAAGGCTACGTCCAGGAGCGTACCATCTTCTTCAAGGA
CGACGGCAACTACAAGACCCGCGCCGAGGTGAAGTTCGAGGGCGACACCCTGGTGAACCGCATCGAGCTG
AAGGGCATCGACTTCAAGGAGGACGGCAACATCCTGGGGCACAAGCTGGAGTACAACTACATCAGCCACA
ACGTCTATATCACCGCCGACAAGCAGAAGAACGGCATCAAGGCCCACTTCAAGATCCGCCACAACATCGA
GGACGGCAGCGTGCAGCTCGCCGACCACTACCAGCAGAACACCCCCATCGGCGACGGCCCCGTGCTGCTG
CCCGACAACCACTACCTGAGCACCCAGTCCGCCCTGAGCAAAGACCCCAACGAGAAGCGCGATCACATGG
TCCTGCTGGAGTTCGTGACCGCCGCCGGGATCACTCACGGCATGGACGAGCTGTACAAGGCTGGTACCAA
GGGTAATGGTAGGTTTTTAACTTTAAAACCATTGCCTGACAGCATTATTCAAGAAAGCCTGGAGATTCAG
CAAGGTGTGAATCCATTTTTCATTGGTAGATCCGAGGATTGCAATTGTAAAATTGAAGACAGTAGGTTGT
CTCGAGTTCATTGCTTCATTTTCAAAAAGAGGCATGCTGTAGGCAAAAGCATGTATGAATCTCCGGCACA
AGGTTTAGATGATATTTGGTATTGCCACACCGGAACTAACGTGAGCTATTTAAATAATAACCGCATGATA
CAGGGTACGAAATTCCTTTTACAAGACGGAGATGAAATCAAGATCATTTGGGATAAAAACAATAAATTTG
TCATTGGCTTTAAAGTGGAAATTAACGATACTACAGGTCTGTTTAACGAGGGATTAGGTATGTTACAAGA
ACAAAGAGTAGTACTTAAGCAAACAGCCGAAGAAAAAGATTTGGTGAAAAAGTTAGGAGGATCCGGAGGT
CGATTCAGAAGATTCCAGACGTTGAAGATCAAGGCTAAGGCAGGTGGATCTGGTGGAGTGAGCAAGGGCG
AGGAGCTGTTCACCGGGGTGGTGCCCATCCTGGTCGAGCTGGACGGCGACGTAAACGGCCACAAGTTCAG
CGTGTCCGGCGAGGGCGAGGGCGATGCCACCTACGGCAAGCTGACCCTGAAGTTCATCTGCACCACCGGC
AAGCTGCCCGTGCCCTGGCCCACCCTCGTGACCACCTTCGGCTACGGCCTGAAGTGCTTCGCCCGCTACC
CCGACCACATGAAGCAGCACGACTTCTTCAAGTCCGCCATGCCCGAAGGCTACGTCCAGGAGCGCACCAT
CTTCTTCAAGGACGACGGCAACTACAAGACCCGCGCCGAGGTGAAGTTCGAGGGCGACACCCTGGTGAAC
CGCATCGAGCTGAAGGGCATCGACTTCAAGGAGGACGGCAACATCCTGGGGCACAAGCTGGAGTACAACT
ACAACAGCCACAACGTCTATATCATGGCCGACAAGCAGAAGAACGGCATCAAGGTGAACTTCAAGATCCG
CCACAACATCGAGGACGGCAGCGTGCAGCTCGCCGACCACTACCAGCAGAACACCCCCATCGGCGACGGC
CCCGTGCTGCTGCCCGACAACCACTACCTGAGCTACCAGTCCGCCCTGAGCAAAGACCCCAACGAGAAGC
GCGATCACATGGTCCTGCTGGAGTTCGTGACCGCCGCCGGGATCACTCACGGCATGGACGAGCTGTACAA
GTAATCTAGAGGTCGAGATCTGCAGCTGGTACCATGGAATTCGAAGCTTGATCCGGCTGCTAACAAAGCC
CGAAAGGAAGCTGAGTTGGCTGCTGCCACCGCTGAGCAATAACTAGCATAACCCCTTGGGGCCTCTAAAC
GGGTCTTGAGGGGTTTTTTGCTGAAAGGAGGAACTATATCCGGATCTGGCGTAATAGCGAAGAGGCCCGC
ACCGATCGCCCTTCCCAACAGTTGCGCAGCCTGAATGGCGAATGGG
[124 nt withheld, positions 2427-2550]
C
[91 nt withheld, positions 2552-2642]
A
[49 nt withheld, positions 2644-2692]
CCTTTGACGTTGGAGTCCACGTTCTTT
[37 nt withheld, positions 2720-2756]
ACCCTATCTCGGTCTATTCTTTTGATTTATAAGGGATTTTGCCGATTTCGGCCTATTGGTTAAAAAATGA
GCTGATTTAACAAAAATTTAACGCGAATTTTAACAAAATATTAACGCTTACAATTTAGGTGGCACTTTTC
GGGGAAATGTGCGCGGAACCCCTATTTGTTTATTTTTCTAAATACATTCAAATATGTATCCGCTCATGAG
ACAATAACCCTGATAAATGCTTCAATAATATTGAAAAAGGAAGAGTATGAGTATTCAACATTTCCGTGTC
GCCCTTATTCCCTTTTTTGCGGCATTTTGCCTTCCTGTTTTTGCTCACCCAGAAACGCTGGTGAAAGTAA
AAGATGCTGAAGATCAGTTGGGTGCACGAGTGGGTTACATCGAACTGGATCTCAACAGCGGTAAGATCCT
TGAGAGTTTTCGCCCCGAAGAACGTTTTCCAATGATGAGCACTTTTAAAGTTCTGCTATGTGGCGCGGTA
TTATCCCGTATTGACGCCGGGCAAGAGCAACTCGGTCGCCGCATACACTATTCTCAGAATGACTTGGTTG
AGTACTCACCAGTCACAGAAAAGCATCTTACGGATGGCATGACAGTAAGAGAATTATGCAGTGCTGCCAT
AACCATGAGTGATAACACTGCGGCCAACTTACTTCTGACAACGATCGGAGGACCGAAGGAGCTAACCGCT
TTTTTGCACAACATGGGGGATCATGTAACTCGCCTTGATCGTTGGGAACCGGAGCTGAATGAAGCCATAC
CAAACGACGAGCGTGACACCACGATGCCTGTAGCAATGGCAACAACGTTGCGCAAACTATTAACTGGCGA
ACTACTTACTCTAGCTTCCCGGCAACAATTAATAGACTGGATGGAGGCGGATAAAGTTGCAGGACCACTT
CTGCGCTCGGCCCTTCCGGCTGGCTGGTTTATTGCTGATAAATCTGGAGCCGGTGAGCGTGGGTCTCGCG
GTATCATTGCAGCACTGGGGCCAGATGGTAAGCCCTCCCGTATCGTAGTTATCTACACGACGGGGAGTCA
GGCAACTATGGATGAACGAAATAGACAGATCGCTGAGATAGGTGCCTCACTGATTAAGCATTGGTAACTG
TCAGACCAAGTTTACTCATATATACTTTAGATTGATTTAAAACTTCATTTTTAATTTAAAAGGATCTAGG
TGAAGATCCTTTTTGATAATCTCATGACCAAAATCCCTTAACGTGAGTTTTCGTTCCACTGAGCGTCAGA
CCCCGTAGAAAAGATCAAAGGATCTTCTTGAGATCCTTTTTTTCTGCGCGTAATCTGCTGCTTGCAAACA
AAAAAACCACCGCTACCAGCGGTGGTTTGTTTGCCGGATCAAGAGCTACCAACTCTTTTTCCGAAGGTAA
CTGGCTTCAGCAGAGCGCAGATACCAAATACTGTTCTTCTAGTGTAGCCGTAGTTAGGCCACCACTTCAA
GAACTCTGTAGCACCGCCTACATACCTCGCTCTGCTAATCCTGTTACCAGTGGCTGCTGCCAGTGGCGAT
AAGTCGTGTCTTACCGGGTTGGACTCAAGACGATAGTTACCGGATAAGGCGCAGCGGTCGGGCTGAACGG
GGGGTTCGTGCACACAGCCCAGCTTGGAGCGAACGACCTACACCGAACTGAGATACCTACAGCGTGAGCT
ATGAGAAAGCGCCACGCTTCCCGAAGGGAGAAAGGCGGACAGGTATCCGGTAAGCGGCAGGGTCGGAACA
GGAGAGCGCACGAGGGAGCTTCCAGGGGGAAACGCCTGGTATCTTTATAGTCCTGTCGGGTTTCGCCACC
TCTGACTTGAGCGTCGATTTTTGTGATGCTCGTCAGGGGGGCGGAGCCTATGGAAAAACGCCAGCAACGC
GGCCTTTTTACGGTTCCTGGCCTTTTGCTGGCCTTTTGCTCACATGTTCTTTCCTGCGTTATCCCCTGAT
TCTGTGGATAACCGTATTACCGCCTTTGAGTGAGCTGATACCGCTCGCCGCAGCCGAACGACCGAGCGCA
GCGAGTCAGTGAGCGAGGAAGCGGAAGAGCGCCCAATACGCAAACCGCCTCTCCCCGCGCGTTGGCCGAT
TCATTAATGCAGGATCTCGATCCCGCGAAAT
