>Addgene plasmid #14868 | pRSET B-CKAR | addgene partial sequence | sequence record 21435 | 14868 with CKAR-F (GGGATTAGGTATGTTACAAG)
TGGTGAAAAGTTAGGAGGATCCGGAGGTCGATTCAGAAGATTCCAGACGTTGAAGATCAAGGCTAAGGCA
GGTGGATCTGGTGGAGTGAGCAAGGGCGAGGAGCTGTTCACCGGGGTGGTGCCCATCCTGGTCGAGCTGG
ACGGCGACGTAAACGGCCACAAGTTCAGCGTGTCCGGCGAGGGCGAGGGCGATGCCACCTACGGCAAGCT
GACCCTGAAGTTCATCTGCACCACCGGCAAGCTGCCCGTGCCCTGGCCCACCCTCGTGACCACCTTCGGC
TACGGCCTGAAGTGCTTCGCCCGCTACCCCGACCACATGAAGCAGCACGACTTCTTCAAGTCCGCCATGC
CCGAAGGCTACGTCCAGGAGCGCACCATCTTCTTCAAGGACGACGGCAACTACAAGACCCGCGCCGAGGT
GAAGTTCGAGGGCGACACCCTGGTGAACCGCATCGAGCTGAAGGGCATCGACTTCAAGGAGGACGGCAAC
ATCCTGGGGCACAAGCTGGAGTACAACTACAACAGCCACAACGTCTATATCATGGCCGACAAGCAGAAGA
ACGGCATCAAGGTGAACTTCAAGATCCGCCACAACATCGAGGACGGCAGCGTGCAGCTCGCCGACCACTA
CCAGCAGAACACCCCCATCGGCGACGGCCCCGTGCTGCTGCCCGACAACCACTACCTGAGCTACCAGTCC
